Addgene plasmid #246725: FSW FLAG
Purpose: (Empty Backbone) Neuron-specific expression of insert with a FLAG tag on its N-terminus after cloning
Depositing lab: Yihong Ye. Depositing organization: National Institute of Diabetes & Digestive & Kidney Diseases (NIDDK). Publication: CHIP protects lysosomes from CLN4 mutant-induced membrane damage. Lee J, Chin N, Zou J, Mazli WNAB, Jarnik M, Saidi L, Xu Y, Jeong E, Suh J, Replogle J, Ward ME, Bonifacino JS, Zheng W, Hao L, Ye Y. Nat Cell Biol. 2025 Aug 25. doi: 10.1038/s41556-025-01738-2. PubMed 40855364.
Backbone
  Vector backbone: FSW
  Vector type: Mammalian Expression, Lentiviral
  Tag / fusion protein: FLAG (N terminal on insert)
Growth in bacteria
  Bacterial resistance: Ampicillin, 100 μg/mL
  Growth temperature: 37°C
  Growth strain: NEB Stable
  Copy number: Low Copy
Gene/Insert
  Gene/Insert name: None
  Tag / fusion protein: FLAG (N terminal on insert)
Terms and licenses: Academic/Nonprofit Terms; Industry Terms: Not Available to Industry
Depositor comments: Please visit https://doi.org/10.1101/2025.02.18.638932 for bioRxiv preprint.
How to cite: FSW FLAG was a gift from Yihong Ye (Addgene plasmid # 246725 ; http://n2t.net/addgene:246725 ; RRID:Addgene_246725)
