[The description below was written by a language model from this plasmid's Addgene catalogue record and pLannotate feature annotations shown in this document.]
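Description:
FSW FLAG is an empty lentiviral backbone (8,498 nt in the sequenced record) for neuron-specific expression of a protein of interest carrying an N-terminal FLAG epitope; it contains no insert as deposited. It is built on the FSW vector and is propagated in E. coli through a ColE1/pUC-type origin with ampicillin selection from the β-lactamase gene. The catalogue lists it as low copy and grown in a recombination-stabilising strain, which is usual for plasmids with repeated LTRs. An f1 origin and residual lac promoter/operator sequences are also present in the bacterial portion.

The viral genome is arranged in third-generation style. A CMV enhancer/promoter drives transcription from a truncated HIV-1 5' LTR, followed by the Ψ packaging signal with a gag fragment, the Rev response element for Rev-dependent nuclear export of the genomic RNA, and the cPPT/CTS. The internal expression cassette uses the human synapsin I promoter, which restricts expression to neurons. It is followed by the FLAG coding sequence and a short multiple cloning site fragment where an open reading frame is inserted in frame, then a WPRE to enhance transcript stability and expression. The cassette ends in a second truncated LTR, with a bGH polyadenylation signal just beyond it.

Outside the LTRs, an SV40 promoter/EM7 promoter pair drives a bleomycin/Zeocin resistance gene with an SV40 poly(A) signal. Because it lies outside the packaged region, this marker would not be transferred by the virus. The vector is intended for producing lentivirus, or for direct transfection, to express FLAG-tagged proteins in neurons for detection or immunoprecipitation.
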