Features (pLannotate 1.2.2; 30 found; start..end, strand, type, name):
     31..83      -  misc_feature   bom (fragment): basis of mobility region from pBR322
    238..617     +  enhancer       CMV enhancer: human cytomegalovirus immediate early enhancer
    618..817     +  promoter       CMV promoter: human cytomegalovirus (CMV) immediate early promoter
    835..1015    +  LTR            5' LTR (truncated): truncated 5' long terminal repeat (LTR) from HIV-1
   1062..1187    +  misc_feature   HIV-1 Ψ: packaging signal of human immunodeficiency virus type 1
   1171..1534    +  CDS            HIV-1 gag (fragment): gag protein from human immunodeficiency virus 1; gag
   1680..1913    +  misc_feature   RRE: The Rev response element (RRE) of HIV-1 allows for Rev-dependent mRNA export from the nucleus to the cytoplasm.
   2290..2390    +  CDS            Rev (fragment): human immunodeficiency virus 1 (HIV-1) Rev protein; rev; enhances nuclear export of unspliced and incompletely spliced viral mRNAs
   2440..2557    +  misc_feature   cPPT/CTS: central polypurine tract and central termination sequence of HIV-1
   2636..3083    +  promoter       hSyn promoter: human synapsin I promoter; confers neuron-specific expression (Kügler et al., 2003)
   3102..3122    +  CDS            FLAG (fragment): FLAG® epitope tag, followed by an enterokinase cleavage site
   3165..3190    +  misc_feature   MCS (fragment): pBluescript multiple cloning site
   3190..3778    +  misc_feature   WPRE: woodchuck hepatitis virus posttranscriptional regulatory element
   3715..4296    +  CDS            nef (fragment): NEF_HV1H2 - Experimental evidence at protein level: Swiss-Prot protein existence level 1. Extracellular Nef protein targets CD4(+) T-lymphocytes for apoptosis by interacting with CXCR4 surface receptors. From Human immunodeficiency virus type 1 group M subtype B (isolate HXB2) (HIV-1).
   4303..4483    +  LTR            5' LTR (truncated): truncated 5' long terminal repeat (LTR) from HIV-1
   4515..4722    +  polyA_signal   bGH poly(A) signal: bovine growth hormone polyadenylation signal
   4743..4764    +  promoter       SV40 promoter (fragment): SV40 enhancer and early promoter
   4785..5213    +  rep_origin     f1 ori (sequence partly withheld): f1 bacteriophage origin of replication; arrow indicates direction of (+) strand synthesis
   5227..5556    +  promoter       SV40 promoter: SV40 enhancer and early promoter
   5604..5651    +  promoter       EM7 promoter: synthetic bacterial promoter&nbsp
   5670..6044    +  CDS            BleoR: antibiotic-binding protein; Sh ble from Streptoalloteichus hindustanus; confers resistance to bleomycin, phleomycin, and Zeocin™
   6054..6179    +  CDS            ble (fragment): BLE_KLEPN - Experimental evidence at protein level: Swiss-Prot protein existence level 1. Binding protein with a strong affinity to the bleomycin family of antibiotics. Binds to CL990; an antimitotic-antibiotic compound. From Klebsiella pneumoniae.
   6174..6295    +  polyA_signal   SV40 poly(A) signal: SV40 polyadenylation signal
   6368..6384    -  protein_bind   lac operator: The lac repressor binds to the lac operator to inhibit transcription in E. coli. This inhibition can be relieved by adding lactose or isopropyl-β-D-thiogalactopyranoside (IPTG). lac repressor encoded by lacI
   6392..6422    -  promoter       lac promoter: promoter for the E. coli lac operon
   6437..6458    -  protein_bind   CAP binding site: CAP binding activates transcription in the presence of cAMP. E. coli catabolite activator protein
   6471..6563    -  CDS            lacI (fragment): lac repressor; lacI; The lac repressor binds to the lac operator to inhibit transcription in E. coli. This inhibition can be relieved by adding lactose or isopropyl-β-D-thiogalactopyranoside (IPTG).
   6746..7334    -  rep_origin     ori: high-copy-number ColE1/pMB1/pBR322/pUC origin of replication
   7505..8365    -  CDS            AmpR: β-lactamase; bla; confers resistance to ampicillin, carbenicillin, and related antibiotics
   8366..8470    -  promoter       AmpR promoter: bla
>Addgene plasmid #246725 | FSW FLAG | addgene full sequence | sequence record 495977 | Addgene NGS Result
GTCGACGGATCGGGAGATCTCCCGATCCCCTATGGTGCACTCTCAGTACAATCTGCTCTGATGCCGCATA
GTTAAGCCAGTATCTGCTCCCTGCTTGTGTGTTGGAGGTCGCTGAGTAGTGCGCGAGCAAAATTTAAGCT
ACAACAAGGCAAGGCTTGACCGACAATTGCATGAAGAATCTGCTTAGGGTTAGGCGTTTTGCGCTGCTTC
GCGATGTACGGGCCAGATATACGCGTTGACATTGATTATTGACTAGTTATTAATAGTAATCAATTACGGG
GTCATTAGTTCATAGCCCATATATGGAGTTCCGCGTTACATAACTTACGGTAAATGGCCCGCCTGGCTGA
CCGCCCAACGACCCCCGCCCATTGACGTCAATAATGACGTATGTTCCCATAGTAACGCCAATAGGGACTT
TCCATTGACGTCAATGGGTGGAGTATTTACGGTAAACTGCCCACTTGGCAGTACATCAAGTGTATCATAT
GCCAAGCACGCCCCCTATTGACGTCAATGACGGTAAATGGCCCGCCTGGCATTATGCCCAGTACATGACC
TTATGGGACTTTCCTACTTGGCAGTACATCTACGTATTAGTCATCGCTATTACCATGGTGATGCGGTTTT
GGCAGTACATCAATGGGCGTGGATAGCGGTTTGACTCACGGGGATTTCCAAGTCTCCACCCCATTGACGT
CAATGGGAGTTTGTTTTGGCACCAAAATCAACGGGACTTTCCAAAATGTCGTAACAACTCCGCCCCATTG
ACGCAAATGGGCGGTAGGCGTGTACGGTGGGAGGTCTATATAAGCAGCGCGTTTTGCCTGTACTGGGTCT
CTCTGGTTAGACCAGATCTGAGCCTGGGAGCTCTCTGGCTAACTAGGGAACCCACTGCTTAAGCCTCAAT
AAAGCTTGCCTTGAGTGCTTCAAGTAGTGTGTGCCCGTCTGTTGTGTGACTCTGGTAACTAGAGATCCCT
CAGACCCTTTTAGTCAGTGTGGAAAATCTCTAGCAGTGGCGCCCGAACAGGGACTTGAAAGCGAAAGGGA
AACCAGAGGAGCTCTCTCGACGCAGGACTCGGCTTGCTGAAGCGCGCACGGCAAGAGGCGAGGGGCGGCG
ACTGGTGAGTACGCCAAAAATTTTGACTAGCGGAGGCTAGAAGGAGAGAGATGGGTGCGAGAGCGTCAGT
ATTAAGCGGGGGAGAATTAGATCGCGATGGGAAAAAATTCGGTTAAGGCCAGGGGGAAAGAAAAAATATA
AATTAAAACATATAGTATGGGCAAGCAGGGAGCTAGAACGATTCGCAGTTAATCCTGGCCTGTTAGAAAC
ATCAGAAGGCTGTAGACAAATACTGGGACAGCTACAACCATCCCTTCAGACAGGATCAGAAGAACTTAGA
TCATTATATAATACAGTAGCAACCCTCTATTGTGTGCATCAAAGGATAGAGATAAAAGACACCAAGGAAG
CTTTAGACAAGATAGAGGAAGAGCAAAACAAAAGTAAGACCACCGCACAGCAAGCGGCCGCTGATCTTCA
GACCTGGAGGAGGAGATATGAGGGACAATTGGAGAAGTGAATTATATAAATATAAAGTAGTAAAAATTGA
ACCATTAGGAGTAGCACCCACCAAGGCAAAGAGAAGAGTGGTGCAGAGAGAAAAAAGAGCAGTGGGAATA
GGAGCTTTGTTCCTTGGGTTCTTGGGAGCAGCAGGAAGCACTATGGGCGCAGCGTCAATGACGCTGACGG
TACAGGCCAGACAATTATTGTCTGGTATAGTGCAGCAGCAGAACAATTTGCTGAGGGCTATTGAGGCGCA
ACAGCATCTGTTGCAACTCACAGTCTGGGGCATCAAGCAGCTCCAGGCAAGAATCCTGGCTGTGGAAAGA
TACCTAAAGGATCAACAGCTCCTGGGGATTTGGGGTTGCTCTGGAAAACTCATTTGCACCACTGCTGTGC
CTTGGAATGCTAGTTGGAGTAATAAATCTCTGGAACAGATTTGGAATCACACGACCTGGATGGAGTGGGA
CAGAGAAATTAACAATTACACAAGCTTAATACACTCCTTAATTGAAGAATCGCAAAACCAGCAAGAAAAG
AATGAACAAGAATTATTGGAATTAGATAAATGGGCAAGTTTGTGGAATTGGTTTAACATAACAAATTGGC
TGTGGTATATAAAATTATTCATAATGATAGTAGGAGGCTTGGTAGGTTTAAGAATAGTTTTTGCTGTACT
TTCTATAGTGAATAGAGTTAGGCAGGGATATTCACCATTATCGTTTCAGACCCACCTCCCAACCCCGAGG
GGACCCGACAGGCCCGAAGGAATAGAAGAAGAAGGTGGAGAGAGAGACAGAGACAGATCCATTCGATTAG
TGAACGGATCGGCACTGCGTGCGCCAATTCTGCAGACAAATGGCAGTATTCATCCACAATTTTAAAAGAA
AAGGGGGGATTGGGGGGTACAGTGCAGGGGAAAGAATAGTAGACATAATAGCAACAGACATACAAACTAA
AGAATTACAAAAACAAATTACAAAAATTCAAAATTTTCGGGTTTATTACAGGGACAGCAGAGATCCAGTT
TGGTTAATTAATACCGCCATGCATCTGCAGAGGGCCCTGCGTATGAGTGCAAGTGGGTTTTAGGACCAGG
ATGAGGCGGGGTGGGGGTGCCTACCTGACGACCGACCCCGACCCACTGGACAAGCACCCAACCCCCATTC
CCCAAATTGCGCATCCCCTATCAGAGAGGGGGAGGGGAAACAGGATGCGGCGAGGCGCGTGCGCACTGCC
AGCTTCAGCACCGCGGACAGTGCCTTCGCCCCCGCCTGGCGGCGCGCGCCACCGCCGCCTCAGCACTGAA
GGCGCGCTGACGTCACTCGCCGGTCCCCCGCAAACTCCCCTTCCCGGCCACCTTGGTCGCGTCCGCGCCG
CCGCCGGCCCAGCCGGACCGCACCACGCGAGGCGCGAGATAGGGGGGCACGGGCGCGACCATCTGCGCTG
CGGCGCCGGCGACTCAGCGCTGCCTCAGTCTGCGGTGGGCAGCGGAGGAGTCGTGTCGTGCCTGAGAGCG
CAGTCTAGAGCCACCATGGACTACAAGGACGACGATGACAAGGGATCCGCGATCGCCTGATGGCAACGTG
GCGCGCCCCTGCAGGGAATTCGATATCAAGCTTATCGATAATCAACCTCTGGATTACAAAATTTGTGAAA
GATTGACTGGTATTCTTAACTATGTTGCTCCTTTTACGCTATGTGGATACGCTGCTTTAATGCCTTTGTA
TCATGCTATTGCTTCCCGTATGGCTTTCATTTTCTCCTCCTTGTATAAATCCTGGTTGCTGTCTCTTTAT
GAGGAGTTGTGGCCCGTTGTCAGGCAACGTGGCGTGGTGTGCACTGTGTTTGCTGACGCAACCCCCACTG
GTTGGGGCATTGCCACCACCTGTCAGCTCCTTTCCGGGACTTTCGCTTTCCCCCTCCCTATTGCCACGGC
GGAACTCATCGCCGCCTGCCTTGCCCGCTGCTGGACAGGGGCTCGGCTGTTGGGCACTGACAATTCCGTG
GTGTTGTCGGGGAAATCATCGTCCTTTCCTTGGCTGCTCGCCTGTGTTGCCACCTGGATTCTGCGCGGGA
CGTCCTTCTGCTACGTCCCTTCGGCCCTCAATCCAGCGGACCTTCCTTCCCGCGGCCTGCTGCCGGCTCT
GCGGCCTCTTCCGCGTCTTCGCCTTCGCCCTCAGACGAGTCGGATCTCCCTTTGGGCCGCCTCCCCGCAT
CGATACCGTCGACCTCGAGACCTAGAAAAACATGGAGCAATCACAAGTAGCAATACAGCAGCTACCAATG
CTGATTGTGCCTGGCTAGAAGCACAAGAGGAGGAGGAGGTGGGTTTTCCAGTCACACCTCAGGTACCTTT
AAGACCAATGACTTACAAGGCAGCTGTAGATCTTAGCCACTTTTTAAAAGAAAAGGGGGGACTGGAAGGG
CTAATTCACTCCCAACGAAGACAAGATATCCTTGATCTGTGGATCTACCACACACAAGGCTACTTCCCTG
ATTGGCAGAACTACACACCAGGGCCAGGGATCAGATATCCACTGACCTTTGGATGGTGCTACAAGCTAGT
ACCAGTTGAGCAAGAGAAGGTAGAAGAAGCCAATGAAGGAGAGAACACCCGCTTGTTACACCCTGTGAGC
CTGCATGGGATGGATGACCCGGAGAGAGAAGTATTAGAGTGGAGGTTTGACAGCCGCCTAGCATTTCATC
ACATGGCCCGAGAGCTGCATCCGGACTGTACTGGGTCTCTCTGGTTAGACCAGATCTGAGCCTGGGAGCT
CTCTGGCTAACTAGGGAACCCACTGCTTAAGCCTCAATAAAGCTTGCCTTGAGTGCTTCAAGTAGTGTGT
GCCCGTCTGTTGTGTGACTCTGGTAACTAGAGATCCCTCAGACCCTTTTAGTCAGTGTGGAAAATCTCTA
GCAGGGCCCGTTTAAACCCGCTGATCAGCCTCGACTGTGCCTTCTAGTTGCCAGCCATCTGTTGTTTGCC
CCTCCCCCGTGCCTTCCTTGACCCTGGAAGGTGCCACTCCCACTGTCCTTTCCTAATAAAATGAGGAAAT
TGCATCGCATTGTCTGAGTAGGTGTCATTCTATTCTGGGGGGTGGGGTGGGGCAGGACAGCAAGGGGGAG
GATTGGGAAGACAATAGCAGGCATGCTGGGGATGCGGCGGGCTCTATGGCTTCTGAGGCGGAAAGAACCA
GCTGGGGCTCTAGGGGGTATCCCC
[124 nt withheld, positions 4785-4908]
C
[91 nt withheld, positions 4910-5000]
A
[49 nt withheld, positions 5002-5050]
CCTTTGACGTTGGAGTCCACGTTCTTT
[37 nt withheld, positions 5078-5114]
ACCCTATCTCGGTCTATTCTTTTGATTTATAAGGGATTTTGCCGATTTCGGCCTATTGGTTAAAAAATGA
GCTGATTTAACAAAAATTTAACGCGAATTAATTCTGTGGAATGTGTGTCAGTTAGGGTGTGGAAAGTCCC
CAGGCTCCCCAGCAGGCAGAAGTATGCAAAGCATGCATCTCAATTAGTCAGCAACCAGGTGTGGAAAGTC
CCCAGGCTCCCCAGCAGGCAGAAGTATGCAAAGCATGCATCTCAATTAGTCAGCAACCATAGTCCCGCCC
CTAACTCCGCCCATCCCGCCCCTAACTCCGCCCAGTTCCGCCCATTCTCCGCCCCATGGCTGACTAATTT
TTTTTATTTATGCAGAGGCCGAGGCCGCCTCTGCCTCTGAGCTATTCCAGAAGTAGTGAGGAGGCTTTTT
TGGAGGCCTAGGCTTTTGCAAAAAGCTCCCGGGAGCTTGTATATCCATTTTCGGATCTGATCAGCACGTG
TTGACAATTAATCATCGGCATAGTATATCGGCATAGTATAATACGACAAGGTGAGGAACTAAACCATGGC
CAAGTTGACCAGTGCCGTTCCGGTGCTCACCGCGCGCGACGTCGCCGGAGCGGTCGAGTTCTGGACCGAC
CGGCTCGGGTTCTCCCGGGACTTCGTGGAGGACGACTTCGCCGGTGTGGTCCGGGACGACGTGACCCTGT
TCATCAGCGCGGTCCAGGACCAGGTGGTGCCGGACAACACCCTGGCCTGGGTGTGGGTGCGCGGCCTGGA
CGAGCTGTACGCCGAGTGGTCGGAGGTCGTGTCCACGAACTTCCGGGACGCCTCCGGGCCGGCCATGACC
GAGATCGGCGAGCAGCCGTGGGGGCGGGAGTTCGCCCTGCGCGACCCGGCCGGCAACTGCGTGCACTTCG
TGGCCGAGGAGCAGGACTGACACGTGCTACGAGATTTCGATTCCACCGCCGCCTTCTATGAAAGGTTGGG
CTTCGGAATCGTTTTCCGGGACGCCGGCTGGATGATCCTCCAGCGCGGGGATCTCATGCTGGAGTTCTTC
GCCCACCCCAACTTGTTTATTGCAGCTTATAATGGTTACAAATAAAGCAATAGCATCACAAATTTCACAA
ATAAAGCATTTTTTTCACTGCATTCTAGTTGTGGTTTGTCCAAACTCATCAATGTATCTTATCATGTCTG
TATACCGTCGACCTCTAGCTAGAGCTTGGCGTAATCATGGTCATAGCTGTTTCCTGTGTGAAATTGTTAT
CCGCTCACAATTCCACACAACATACGAGCCGGAAGCATAAAGTGTAAAGCCTGGGGTGCCTAATGAGTGA
GCTAACTCACATTAATTGCGTTGCGCTCACTGCCCGCTTTCCAGTCGGGAAACCTGTCGTGCCAGCTGCA
TTAATGAATCGGCCAACGCGCGGGGAGAGGCGGTTTGCGTATTGGGCGCTCTTCCGCTTCCTCGCTCACT
GACTCGCTGCGCTCGGTCGTTCGGCTGCGGCGAGCGGTATCAGCTCACTCAAAGGCGGTAATACGGTTAT
CCACAGAATCAGGGGATAACGCAGGAAAGAACATGTGAGCAAAAGGCCAGCAAAAGGCCAGGAACCGTAA
AAAGGCCGCGTTGCTGGCGTTTTTCCATAGGCTCCGCCCCCCTGACGAGCATCACAAAAATCGACGCTCA
AGTCAGAGGTGGCGAAACCCGACAGGACTATAAAGATACCAGGCGTTTCCCCCTGGAAGCTCCCTCGTGC
GCTCTCCTGTTCCGACCCTGCCGCTTACCGGATACCTGTCCGCCTTTCTCCCTTCGGGAAGCGTGGCGCT
TTCTCATAGCTCACGCTGTAGGTATCTCAGTTCGGTGTAGGTCGTTCGCTCCAAGCTGGGCTGTGTGCAC
GAACCCCCCGTTCAGCCCGACCGCTGCGCCTTATCCGGTAACTATCGTCTTGAGTCCAACCCGGTAAGAC
ACGACTTATCGCCACTGGCAGCAGCCACTGGTAACAGGATTAGCAGAGCGAGGTATGTAGGCGGTGCTAC
AGAGTTCTTGAAGTGGTGGCCTAACTACGGCTACACTAGAAGAACAGTATTTGGTATCTGCGCTCTGCTG
AAGCCAGTTACCTTCGGAAAAAGAGTTGGTAGCTCTTGATCCGGCAAACAAACCACCGCTGGTAGCGGTG
GTTTTTTTGTTTGCAAGCAGCAGATTACGCGCAGAAAAAAAGGATCTCAAGAAGATCCTTTGATCTTTTC
TACGGGGTCTGACGCTCAGTGGAACGAAAACTCACGTTAAGGGATTTTGGTCATGAGATTATCAAAAAGG
ATCTTCACCTAGATCCTTTTAAATTAAAAATGAAGTTTTAAATCAATCTAAAGTATATATGAGTAAACTT
GGTCTGACAGTTACCAATGCTTAATCAGTGAGGCACCTATCTCAGCGATCTGTCTATTTCGTTCATCCAT
AGTTGCCTGACTCCCCGTCGTGTAGATAACTACGATACGGGAGGGCTTACCATCTGGCCCCAGTGCTGCA
ATGATACCGCGAGACCCACGCTCACCGGCTCCAGATTTATCAGCAATAAACCAGCCAGCCGGAAGGGCCG
AGCGCAGAAGTGGTCCTGCAACTTTATCCGCCTCCATCCAGTCTATTAATTGTTGCCGGGAAGCTAGAGT
AAGTAGTTCGCCAGTTAATAGTTTGCGCAACGTTGTTGCCATTGCTACAGGCATCGTGGTGTCACGCTCG
TCGTTTGGTATGGCTTCATTCAGCTCCGGTTCCCAACGATCAAGGCGAGTTACATGATCCCCCATGTTGT
GCAAAAAAGCGGTTAGCTCCTTCGGTCCTCCGATCGTTGTCAGAAGTAAGTTGGCCGCAGTGTTATCACT
CATGGTTATGGCAGCACTGCATAATTCTCTTACTGTCATGCCATCCGTAAGATGCTTTTCTGTGACTGGT
GAGTACTCAACCAAGTCATTCTGAGAATAGTGTATGCGGCGACCGAGTTGCTCTTGCCCGGCGTCAATAC
GGGATAATACCGCGCCACATAGCAGAACTTTAAAAGTGCTCATCATTGGAAAACGTTCTTCGGGGCGAAA
ACTCTCAAGGATCTTACCGCTGTTGAGATCCAGTTCGATGTAACCCACTCGTGCACCCAACTGATCTTCA
GCATCTTTTACTTTCACCAGCGTTTCTGGGTGAGCAAAAACAGGAAGGCAAAATGCCGCAAAAAAGGGAA
TAAGGGCGACACGGAAATGTTGAATACTCATACTCTTCCTTTTTCAATATTATTGAAGCATTTATCAGGG
TTATTGTCTCATGAGCGGATACATATTTGAATGTATTTAGAAAAATAAACAAATAGGGGTTCCGCGCACA
TTTCCCCGAAAAGTGCCACCTGAC
